LOCUS       Exported 841 bp ds-DNA linear SYN 02-JUN-2021
DEFINITION  mammalian expression of A2A receptor with N terminal TAP tag and C
            terminal YFP fusion.
ACCESSION   .
VERSION     .
KEYWORDS    N-TAP A2A-YFP pcDNA3
SOURCE      synthetic DNA construct
  ORGANISM  synthetic DNA construct
REFERENCE   1 (bases 1 to 841)
  AUTHORS   Bergmayr C, Thurner P, Keuerleber S, Kudlacek O, Nanoff C,
            Freissmuth M, Gruber CW
  TITLE     Recruitment of a cytoplasmic chaperone relay by the A2A adenosine
            receptor.
  JOURNAL   J Biol Chem. 2013 Oct 4;288(40):28831-44. doi:
            10.1074/jbc.M113.464776. Epub 2013 Aug 21.
  PUBMED    23965991
REFERENCE   2 (bases 1 to 841)
  AUTHORS   .
  TITLE     Direct Submission
  JOURNAL   Exported Jun 2, 2021 from SnapGene Server 1.1.58
            http://www.snapgene.com
FEATURES             Location/Qualifiers
     source          1..841
                     /organism="synthetic DNA construct"
                     /mol_type="other DNA"
     CDS             complement(14..733)
                     /codon_start=1
                     /product="enhanced YFP"
                     /label=EYFP
                     /note="mammalian codon-optimized"
                     /translation="MVSKGEELFTGVVPILVELDGDVNGHKFSVSGEGEGDATYGKLTL
                     KFICTTGKLPVPWPTLVTTFGYGLQCFARYPDHMKQHDFFKSAMPEGYVQERTIFFKDD
                     GNYKTRAEVKFEGDTLVNRIELKGIDFKEDGNILGHKLEYNYNSHNVYIMADKQKNGIK
                     VNFKIRHNIEDGSVQLADHYQQNTPIGDGPVLLPDNHYLSYQSALSKDPNEKRDHMVLL
                     EFVTAAGITLGMDELYK"
     primer_bind     complement(59..80)
                     /label=EGFP-C
                     /note="EGFP, forward primer"
     primer_bind     408..427
                     /label=EXFP-R
                     /note="For distinguishing EGFP variants, reverse primer"
     primer_bind     667..688
                     /label=EGFP-N
                     /note="EGFP, reverse primer"
     regulatory      730..739
                     /regulatory_class="other"
                     /note="vertebrate consensus sequence for strong initiation
                     of translation (Kozak, 1987)"
     CDS             complement(785..802)
                     /codon_start=1
                     /product="6xHis affinity tag"
                     /label=6xHis
                     /translation="HHHHHH"
ORIGIN
        1 tcgagcggcc gctttacttg tacagctcgt ccatgccgag agtgatcccg gcggcggtca
       61 cgaactccag caggaccatg tgatcgcgct tctcgttggg gtctttgctc agggcggact
      121 ggtagctcag gtagtggttg tcgggcagca gcacggggcc gtcgccgatg ggggtgttct
      181 gctggtagtg gtcggcgagc tgcacgctgc cgtcctcgat gttgtggcgg atcttgaagt
      241 tcaccttgat gccgttcttc tgcttgtcgg ccatgatata gacgttgtgg ctgttgtagt
      301 tgtactccag cttgtgcccc aggatgttgc cgtcctcctt gaagtcgatg cccttcagct
      361 cgatgcggtt caccagggtg tcgccctcga acttcacctc ggcgcgggtc ttgtagttgc
      421 cgtcgtcctt gaagaagatg gtgcgctcct ggacgtagcc ttcgggcatg gcggacttga
      481 agaagtcgtg ctgcttcatg tggtcggggt agcgggcgaa gcactgcagg ccgtagccga
      541 aggtggtcac gagggtgggc cagggcacgg gcagcttgcc ggtggtgcag atgaacttca
      601 gggtcagctt gccgtaggtg gcatcgccct cgccctcgcc ggacacgctg aacttgtggc
      661 cgtttacgtc gccgtccagc tcgaccagga tgggcaccac cccggtgaac agctcctcgc
      721 ccttgctcac catggtggcg accggtggat cccgggcccg cggtaccgtc gactgcagaa
      781 ttctatggtg atggtgatga tgaccggtat gcatattcag atcctcttct gagatgagtt
      841 t
//
