>Addgene plasmid #67852 | N-TAP A2A-YFP pcDNA3 | addgene partial sequence | sequence record 120402 | CMV-F 5'-CGCAAATGGGCGGTAGGCGTG-3'
GAGCTCTCTGGCTAACTAGAGAACCCACTGCTTACTGGCTTATCGAAATTAATACGACTCACTATAGGGA
GACCCAAGCTGGCTAGCGTTTAAACTTAAGCTTGGTACCGAGCTCGGATCCACTAGTCCAGTGTGGTGGA
ATTCATGGGC
[180 nt withheld, positions 151-330]
GTTAAC
[180 nt withheld, positions 337-516]
ATCGATGAGAACCTCTACTTCCAGGGCGGCAGTATGGACGAGAAGACCACCGGCTGGAGAGGCGGCCACG
TGGTCGAGGGACTGGCCGGTGAGCTGGAGCAGCTACGGGCCCGCCTTGAGCACCACCCCCAGGGGCAGCG
CGAGCCGGGCCGGCCGATGCCCATCATGGGCTCCTCGGTGTACATCACGGTGGAGCTGGCCATTGCTGTG
CTGGCCATCCTGGGCAATGTGCTGGTGTGCTGGGCCGTGTGGCTCAACAGCAACCTGCAGAACGTCACCA
ACTACTTTGTGGTGTCACTGGCGGCGGCCGACATCGCAGTGGGTGTGCTCGCCATCCCCTTTGCCATCAC
CATCAGCACCGGGTTCTGCGCTGCCTGCCACGGCTGCCTCTTCATTGCCTGCTTCGTCCTGGTCCTCACG
CAGAGCTCCATCTTCAGTCTCCT
