[The description below was written by a language model from this plasmid's Addgene catalogue record and the feature table of its GenBank file.]
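Description:
N-TAP A2A-YFP pcDNA3 is a mammalian expression plasmid built on the Invitrogen pcDNA3.0 backbone. It is propagated in E. coli as a high-copy plasmid under ampicillin selection. The insert is the human adenosine A2A receptor (ADORA2A), a G protein-coupled receptor, transcribed from the strong constitutive CMV promoter. The listed 3′ sequencing primer anneals in the BGH polyadenylation region, consistent with the standard pcDNA3 expression cassette. The receptor is flanked by two fusion partners: a tandem affinity purification (TAP) tag at the N terminus and YFP at the C terminus. The TAP tag allows sequential affinity capture of the receptor together with associated proteins. The YFP moiety allows the fusion protein to be followed by fluorescence, for example to monitor expression and subcellular localisation.

The sequence record held for this plasmid is only a partial 841 bp read, apparently obtained from the 3′ end because its features lie on the complementary strand. It covers a mammalian codon-optimised enhanced YFP coding sequence with a Kozak consensus annotated at its start. Just upstream of YFP in the coding direction there is a 6xHis affinity tag, which is not mentioned in the catalogue fields. The receptor coding sequence, the composition of the TAP tag, the promoter and the backbone elements are not covered by the read. The cloning method is not recorded. The associated publication concerns recruitment of a cytoplasmic chaperone relay by the A2A receptor, which suggests the construct was used to purify receptor complexes from transfected mammalian cells and identify interacting proteins.
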