Addgene plasmid #67852: N-TAP A2A-YFP pcDNA3
Purpose: mammalian expression of A2A receptor with N terminal TAP tag and C terminal YFP fusion
Depositing lab: Christian Gruber. Depositing organization: Medical University of Vienna. Publication: Recruitment of a cytoplasmic chaperone relay by the A2A adenosine receptor. Bergmayr C, Thurner P, Keuerleber S, Kudlacek O, Nanoff C, Freissmuth M, Gruber CW. J Biol Chem. 2013 Oct 4;288(40):28831-44. doi: 10.1074/jbc.M113.464776. Epub 2013 Aug 21. PubMed 23965991.
Backbone
  Vector backbone: pcDNA3.0
  Backbone manufacturer: Invitrogen
  Vector type: Mammalian Expression
Growth in bacteria
  Bacterial resistance: Ampicillin, 100 μg/mL
  Growth temperature: 37°C
  Growth strain: DH5alpha
  Copy number: High Copy
Gene/Insert
  Gene/Insert name: adenosine A2a receptor
  Species: H. sapiens (human)
  Entrez Gene: ADORA2A (a.k.a. A2aR, ADORA2, RDC8)
  Promoter: CMV
  Tag / fusion protein: TAP (N terminal on insert); YFP (C terminal on insert)
  Cloning method: Unknown
  Sequencing primers: 5′ CMV-F; 3′ BGH-rev
Terms and licenses: Academic/Nonprofit Terms; Industry Terms: Not Available to Industry
How to cite: N-TAP A2A-YFP pcDNA3 was a gift from Christian Gruber (Addgene plasmid # 67852 ; http://n2t.net/addgene:67852 ; RRID:Addgene_67852)
